Addgene plasmid #181799: MCP-M-MLV-RT
Purpose: MCP-M-MLV-RT (MS2-N55K-MMLVRT)
Depositing lab: Erik Sontheimer. Depositing organization: University of Massachusetts, Worcester. Publication: A split prime editor with untethered reverse transcriptase and circular RNA template. Liu B, Dong X, Cheng H, Zheng C, Chen Z, Rodriguez TC, Liang SQ, Xue W, Sontheimer EJ. Nat Biotechnol. 2022 Apr 4. pii: 10.1038/s41587-022-01255-9. doi: 10.1038/s41587-022-01255-9. PubMed 35379962.
Backbone
  Vector backbone: pCMV
  Vector type: Mammalian Expression
Growth in bacteria
  Bacterial resistance: Ampicillin, 100 μg/mL
  Growth temperature: 37°C
  Growth strain: DH5alpha
  Copy number: Unknown
Gene/Insert
  Gene/Insert name: MCP-M-MLV-RT
Terms and licenses: Academic/Nonprofit Terms; Industry Terms: Not Available to Industry
How to cite: MCP-M-MLV-RT was a gift from Erik Sontheimer (Addgene plasmid # 181799 ; http://n2t.net/addgene:181799 ; RRID:Addgene_181799)
