[The description below was written by a language model from this plasmid's Addgene catalogue record and pLannotate feature annotations shown in this document.]
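Description:
MCP-M-MLV-RT is a mammalian expression plasmid of about 6 kb built on a pCMV backbone. It encodes a fusion of the bacteriophage MS2 coat protein (MCP) to the reverse transcriptase of Moloney murine leukemia virus. Transcription is driven by the human cytomegalovirus immediate-early enhancer and promoter and terminated by the bovine growth hormone polyadenylation signal. A T7 promoter sits just upstream of the coding region and could in principle support in vitro transcription. The annotated open reading frame begins with the MS2 capsid protein, which the record's purpose line identifies as the N55K variant. After a short unannotated stretch that presumably serves as a linker, it continues into a roughly 2 kb fragment of the M-MLV Gag-Pol polyprotein corresponding to the RT domain. The record does not list any epitope tags, nuclear localization signals or specific RT mutations.

In bacteria the plasmid replicates from a high-copy ColE1/pUC-type origin and is selected with ampicillin through the β-lactamase gene and its own promoter. Small remnants of lac regulatory elements, an SV40 promoter, a multiple cloning site and the pBR322 bom region are backbone leftovers with no evident functional role. No mammalian selection marker is annotated, so the construct appears suited to transient transfection.

The associated publication describes a split prime editor in which the reverse transcriptase is not tethered to Cas9. MCP binds MS2 RNA hairpins, so this fusion would allow the RT to be recruited to an RNA carrying such a hairpin, for example a prime-editing template RNA. The Cas9 nickase and the guide and template RNAs would be supplied from separate constructs.
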