Features (pLannotate 1.2.2; 16 found; start..end, strand, type, name):
      1..380     +  enhancer       CMV enhancer: human cytomegalovirus immediate early enhancer
    381..584     +  promoter       CMV promoter: human cytomegalovirus (CMV) immediate early promoter
    626..644     +  promoter       T7 promoter: promoter for bacteriophage T7 RNA polymerase
    658..1047    +  CDS            CAPSD_BPMS2: Experimental evidence at protein level: Swiss-Prot protein existence level 1. Acts as a translational repressor of viral replicase synthesis late in infection. This latter function is the result of capsid protein interaction with an RNA hairpin which contains the replicase ribosome-binding site. From Escherichia phage MS2 (Bacteriophage MS2).
   1147..3178    +  CDS            gag-pol (fragment): Moloney murine leukemia virus Gag-Pol polyprotein; gag-pol; contains a read-through stop codon
   3295..3519    +  polyA_signal   bGH poly(A) signal: bovine growth hormone polyadenylation signal
   3523..3544    +  promoter       SV40 promoter (fragment): SV40 enhancer and early promoter
   3549..3565    +  misc_feature   MCS (fragment): pBluescript multiple cloning site
   3614..3630    -  protein_bind   lac operator: The lac repressor binds to the lac operator to inhibit transcription in E. coli. This inhibition can be relieved by adding lactose or isopropyl-β-D-thiogalactopyranoside (IPTG). lac repressor encoded by lacI
   3638..3668    -  promoter       lac promoter: promoter for the E. coli lac operon
   3683..3704    -  protein_bind   CAP binding site: CAP binding activates transcription in the presence of cAMP. E. coli catabolite activator protein
   3717..3809    -  CDS            lacI (fragment): lac repressor; lacI; The lac repressor binds to the lac operator to inhibit transcription in E. coli. This inhibition can be relieved by adding lactose or isopropyl-β-D-thiogalactopyranoside (IPTG).
   3992..4580    -  rep_origin     ori: high-copy-number ColE1/pMB1/pBR322/pUC origin of replication
   4751..5611    -  CDS            AmpR: β-lactamase; bla; confers resistance to ampicillin, carbenicillin, and related antibiotics
   5612..5716    -  promoter       AmpR promoter: bla
   5787..5831    -  misc_feature   bom (fragment): basis of mobility region from pBR322
>Addgene plasmid #181799 | MCP-M-MLV-RT | addgene full sequence | sequence record 357448 | Addgene NGS Result
GACATTGATTATTGACTAGTTATTAATAGTAATCAATTACGGGGTCATTAGTTCATAGCCCATATATGGA
GTTCCGCGTTACATAACTTACGGTAAATGGCCCGCCTGGCTGACCGCCCAACGACCCCCGCCCATTGACG
TCAATAATGACGTATGTTCCCATAGTAACGCCAATAGGGACTTTCCATTGACGTCAATGGGTGGAGTATT
TACGGTAAACTGCCCACTTGGCAGTACATCAAGTGTATCATATGCCAAGTACGCCCCCTATTGACGTCAA
TGACGGTAAATGGCCCGCCTGGCATTATGCCCAGTACATGACCTTATGGGACTTTCCTACTTGGCAGTAC
ATCTACGTATTAGTCATCGCTATTACCATGGTGATGCGGTTTTGGCAGTACATCAATGGGCGTGGATAGC
GGTTTGACTCACGGGGATTTCCAAGTCTCCACCCCATTGACGTCAATGGGAGTTTGTTTTGGCACCAAAA
TCAACGGGACTTTCCAAAATGTCGTAACAACTCCGCCCCATTGACGCAAATGGGCGGTAGGCGTGTACGG
TGGGAGGTCTATATAAGCAGAGCTGGTTTAGTGAACCGTCAGATCCGCTAGAGATCCGCGGCCGCTAATA
CGACTCACTATAGGGAGAGCCGCCACCATGGCTTCAAACTTTACTCAGTTCGTGCTCGTGGACAATGGTG
GGACAGGGGATGTGACAGTGGCTCCTTCTAATTTCGCTAATGGGGTGGCAGAGTGGATCAGCTCCAACTC
ACGGAGCCAGGCCTACAAGGTGACATGCAGCGTCAGGCAGTCTAGTGCCCAGAAGAGAAAGTATACCATC
AAGGTGGAGGTCCCCAAAGTGGCTACCCAGACAGTGGGCGGAGTCGAACTGCCTGTCGCCGCTTGGAGGT
CCTACCTGAACATGGAGCTCACTATCCCAATTTTCGCTACCAATTCTGACTGTGAACTCATCGTGAAGGC
AATGCAGGGGCTCCTCAAAGACGGTAATCCTATCCCTTCCGCCATCGCCGCTAACTCAGGTATCTACTCT
GGAGGATCTAGCGGAGGATCCTCTGGCAGCGAGACACCAGGAACAAGCGAGTCAGCAACACCAGAGAGCA
GTGGCGGCAGCAGCGGCGGCAGCAGCACCCTAAATATAGAAGATGAGTATCGGCTACATGAGACCTCAAA
AGAGCCAGATGTTTCTCTAGGGTCCACATGGCTGTCTGATTTTCCTCAGGCCTGGGCGGAAACCGGGGGC
ATGGGACTGGCAGTTCGCCAAGCTCCTCTGATCATACCTCTGAAAGCAACCTCTACCCCCGTGTCCATAA
AACAATACCCCATGTCACAAGAAGCCAGACTGGGGATCAAGCCCCACATACAGAGACTGTTGGACCAGGG
AATACTGGTACCCTGCCAGTCCCCCTGGAACACGCCCCTGCTACCCGTTAAGAAACCAGGGACTAATGAT
TATAGGCCTGTCCAGGATCTGAGAGAAGTCAACAAGCGGGTGGAAGACATCCACCCCACCGTGCCCAACC
CTTACAACCTCTTGAGCGGGCTCCCACCGTCCCACCAGTGGTACACTGTGCTTGATTTAAAGGATGCCTT
TTTCTGCCTGAGACTCCACCCCACCAGTCAGCCTCTCTTCGCCTTTGAGTGGAGAGATCCAGAGATGGGA
ATCTCAGGACAATTGACCTGGACCAGACTCCCACAGGGTTTCAAAAACAGTCCCACCCTGTTTAATGAGG
CACTGCACAGAGACCTAGCAGACTTCCGGATCCAGCACCCAGACTTGATCCTGCTACAGTACGTGGATGA
CTTACTGCTGGCCGCCACTTCTGAGCTAGACTGCCAACAAGGTACTCGGGCCCTGTTACAAACCCTAGGG
AACCTCGGGTATCGGGCCTCGGCCAAGAAAGCCCAAATTTGCCAGAAACAGGTCAAGTATCTGGGGTATC
TTCTAAAAGAGGGTCAGAGATGGCTGACTGAGGCCAGAAAAGAGACTGTGATGGGGCAGCCTACTCCGAA
GACCCCTCGACAACTAAGGGAGTTCCTAGGGAAGGCAGGCTTCTGTCGCCTCTTCATCCCTGGGTTTGCA
GAAATGGCAGCCCCCCTGTACCCTCTCACCAAACCGGGGACTCTGTTTAATTGGGGCCCAGACCAACAAA
AGGCCTATCAAGAAATCAAGCAAGCTCTTCTAACTGCCCCAGCCCTGGGGTTGCCAGATTTGACTAAGCC
CTTTGAACTCTTTGTCGACGAGAAGCAGGGCTACGCCAAAGGTGTCCTAACGCAAAAACTGGGACCTTGG
CGTCGGCCGGTGGCCTACCTGTCCAAAAAGCTAGACCCAGTAGCAGCTGGGTGGCCCCCTTGCCTACGGA
TGGTAGCAGCCATTGCCGTACTGACAAAGGATGCAGGCAAGCTAACCATGGGACAGCCACTAGTCATTCT
GGCCCCCCATGCAGTAGAGGCACTAGTCAAACAACCCCCCGACCGCTGGCTTTCCAACGCCCGGATGACT
CACTATCAGGCCTTGCTTTTGGACACGGACCGGGTCCAGTTCGGACCGGTGGTAGCCCTGAACCCGGCTA
CGCTGCTCCCACTGCCTGAGGAAGGGCTGCAACACAACTGCCTTGATATCCTGGCCGAAGCCCACGGAAC
CCGACCCGACCTAACGGACCAGCCGCTCCCAGACGCCGACCACACCTGGTACACGGATGGAAGCAGTCTC
TTACAAGAGGGACAGCGTAAGGCGGGAGCTGCGGTGACCACCGAGACCGAGGTAATCTGGGCTAAAGCCC
TGCCAGCCGGGACATCCGCTCAGCGGGCTGAACTGATAGCACTCACCCAGGCCCTAAAGATGGCAGAAGG
TAAGAAGCTAAATGTTTATACTGATAGCCGTTATGCTTTTGCTACTGCCCATATCCATGGAGAAATATAC
AGAAGGCGTGGGTGGCTCACATCAGAAGGCAAAGAGATCAAAAATAAAGACGAGATCTTGGCCCTACTAA
AAGCCCTCTTTCTGCCCAAAAGACTTAGCATAATCCATTGTCCAGGACATCAAAAGGGACACAGCGCCGA
GGCTAGAGGCAACCGGATGGCTGACCAAGCGGCCCGAAAGGCAGCCATCACAGAGACTCCAGACACCTCT
ACCCTCCTCATAGAAAATTCATCACCCTCTGGCGGCTCAAAAAGAACCGCCGACGGCAGCGAATTCGAGC
CCAAGAAGAAGAGGAAAGTCTAACCGGTCATCATCACCATCACCATTGAGTTTAAACCCGCTGATCAGCC
TCGACTGTGCCTTCTAGTTGCCAGCCATCTGTTGTTTGCCCCTCCCCCGTGCCTTCCTTGACCCTGGAAG
GTGCCACTCCCACTGTCCTTTCCTAATAAAATGAGAAAATTGCATCGCATTGTCTGAGTAGGTGTCATTC
TATTCTGGGGGGTGGGGTGGGGCAGGACAGCAAGGGGGAGGATTGGGAAGACAATAGCAGGCATGCTGGG
GATGCGGTGGGCTCTATGGCTTCTGAGGCGGAAAGAACCAGCTGGGGCTCGATACCGTCGACCTCTAGCT
AGAGCTTGGCGTAATCATGGTCATAGCTGTTTCCTGTGTGAAATTGTTATCCGCTCACAATTCCACACAA
CATACGAGCCGGAAGCATAAAGTGTAAAGCCTAGGGTGCCTAATGAGTGAGCTAACTCACATTAATTGCG
TTGCGCTCACTGCCCGCTTTCCAGTCGGGAAACCTGTCGTGCCAGCTGCATTAATGAATCGGCCAACGCG
CGGGGAGAGGCGGTTTGCGTATTGGGCGCTCTTCCGCTTCCTCGCTCACTGACTCGCTGCGCTCGGTCGT
TCGGCTGCGGCGAGCGGTATCAGCTCACTCAAAGGCGGTAATACGGTTATCCACAGAATCAGGGGATAAC
GCAGGAAAGAACATGTGAGCAAAAGGCCAGCAAAAGGCCAGGAACCGTAAAAAGGCCGCGTTGCTGGCGT
TTTTCCATAGGCTCCGCCCCCCTGACGAGCATCACAAAAATCGACGCTCAAGTCAGAGGTGGCGAAACCC
GACAGGACTATAAAGATACCAGGCGTTTCCCCCTGGAAGCTCCCTCGTGCGCTCTCCTGTTCCGACCCTG
CCGCTTACCGGATACCTGTCCGCCTTTCTCCCTTCGGGAAGCGTGGCGCTTTCTCATAGCTCACGCTGTA
GGTATCTCAGTTCGGTGTAGGTCGTTCGCTCCAAGCTGGGCTGTGTGCACGAACCCCCCGTTCAGCCCGA
CCGCTGCGCCTTATCCGGTAACTATCGTCTTGAGTCCAACCCGGTAAGACACGACTTATCGCCACTGGCA
GCAGCCACTGGTAACAGGATTAGCAGAGCGAGGTATGTAGGCGGTGCTACAGAGTTCTTGAAGTGGTGGC
CTAACTACGGCTACACTAGAAGAACAGTATTTGGTATCTGCGCTCTGCTGAAGCCAGTTACCTTCGGAAA
AAGAGTTGGTAGCTCTTGATCCGGCAAACAAACCACCGCTGGTAGCGGTGGTTTTTTTGTTTGCAAGCAG
CAGATTACGCGCAGAAAAAAAGGATCTCAAGAAGATCCTTTGATCTTTTCTACGGGGTCTGACACTCAGT
GGAACGAAAACTCACGTTAAGGGATTTTGGTCATGAGATTATCAAAAAGGATCTTCACCTAGATCCTTTT
AAATTAAAAATGAAGTTTTAAATCAATCTAAAGTATATATGAGTAAACTTGGTCTGACAGTTACCAATGC
TTAATCAGTGAGGCACCTATCTCAGCGATCTGTCTATTTCGTTCATCCATAGTTGCCTGACTCCCCGTCG
TGTAGATAACTACGATACGGGAGGGCTTACCATCTGGCCCCAGTGCTGCAATGATACCGCGAGACCCACG
CTCACCGGCTCCAGATTTATCAGCAATAAACCAGCCAGCCGGAAGGGCCGAGCGCAGAAGTGGTCCTGCA
ACTTTATCCGCCTCCATCCAGTCTATTAATTGTTGCCGGGAAGCTAGAGTAAGTAGTTCGCCAGTTAATA
GTTTGCGCAACGTTGTTGCCATTGCTACAGGCATCGTGGTGTCACGCTCGTCGTTTGGTATGGCTTCATT
CAGCTCCGGTTCCCAACGATCAAGGCGAGTTACATGATCCCCCATGTTGTGCAAAAAAGCGGTTAGCTCC
TTCGGTCCTCCGATCGTTGTCAGAAGTAAGTTGGCCGCAGTGTTATCACTCATGGTTATGGCAGCACTGC
ATAATTCTCTTACTGTCATGCCATCCGTAAGATGCTTTTCTGTGACTGGTGAGTACTCAACCAAGTCATT
CTGAGAATAGTGTATGCGGCGACCGAGTTGCTCTTGCCCGGCGTCAATACGGGATAATACCGCGCCACAT
AGCAGAACTTTAAAAGTGCTCATCATTGGAAAACGTTCTTCGGGGCGAAAACTCTCAAGGATCTTACCGC
TGTTGAGATCCAGTTCGATGTAACCCACTCGTGCACCCAACTGATCTTCAGCATCTTTTACTTTCACCAG
CGTTTCTGGGTGAGCAAAAACAGGAAGGCAAAATGCCGCAAAAAAGGGAATAAGGGCGACACGGAAATGT
TGAATACTCATACTCTTCCTTTTTCAATATTATTGAAGCATTTATCAGGGTTATTGTCTCATGAGCGGAT
ACATATTTGAATGTATTTAGAAAAATAAACAAATAGGGGTTCCGCGCACATTTCCCCGAAAAGTGCCACC
TGACGTCGACGGATCGGGAGATCGATCTCCCGATCCCCTAGGGTCTACTCTCAGTACAATCTGCTCTGAT
GCCGCATAGTTAAGCCAGTATCTGCTCCCTGCTTGTGTGTTGGAGGTCGCTGAGTAGTGCGCGAGCAAAA
TTTAAGCTACAACAAGGCAAGGCTTGACCGACAATTGCATGAAGAATCTGCTTAGGGTTAGGCGTTTTGC
GCTGCTTCGCGATGTACGGGCCAGATATACGCGTT
